Addgene plasmid #138530: pTetOne-Six1-myc
Purpose: Inducible expression of Six1 with a myc tag
Depositing lab: Christopher Grigsby & Ana Teixeira. Depositing organization: Karolinska Institutet. Publication: Modeling the transport of nuclear proteins along single skeletal muscle cells. Taylor-Weiner H, Grigsby CL, Ferreira DMS, Dias JM, Stevens MM, Ruas JL, Teixeira AI. Proc Natl Acad Sci U S A. 2020 Feb 11;117(6):2978-2986. doi: 10.1073/pnas.1919600117. Epub 2020 Jan 27. PubMed 31988126.
Backbone
  Vector backbone: pTetOne
  Backbone manufacturer: Clontech
  Backbone size w/o insert (bp): 4207
  Total vector size (bp): 5141
  Vector type: Mammalian Expression
Growth in bacteria
  Bacterial resistance: Ampicillin, 100 μg/mL
  Growth temperature: 30°C
  Growth strain: NEB Stable
  Copy number: Unknown
Gene/Insert
  Gene/Insert name: Six1 (alt name: Sine oculis homeobox homolog 1)
  Species: M. musculus (mouse)
  Insert size (bp): 966
  GenBank ID: Q62231
  Entrez Gene: Six1 (a.k.a. BB138287)
  Promoter: TRE3Gs
  Tag / fusion protein: 3x myc tag (C terminal on insert)
  Cloning method: Restriction Enzyme; 5′ cloning site EcoRI (not destroyed); 3′ cloning site AgeI (not destroyed)
  Sequencing primers: 5′ AACGGACGTGAAGAATGTG; 3′ SV40pA-R
Terms and licenses: Academic/Nonprofit Terms; Industry Terms: Not Available to Industry
How to cite: pTetOne-Six1-myc was a gift from Christopher Grigsby & Ana Teixeira (Addgene plasmid # 138530 ; http://n2t.net/addgene:138530 ; RRID:Addgene_138530)
