[The description below was written by a language model from this plasmid's Addgene catalogue record and pLannotate feature annotations shown in this document.]
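Description:
pTetOne-Six1-myc is a mammalian expression plasmid built on the Clontech pTetOne backbone, an all-in-one doxycycline-inducible system that carries both the transactivator and the responsive expression cassette on a single 5,141 bp plasmid. It is propagated in bacteria through a high-copy ColE1/pUC-type origin and selected with ampicillin via a β-lactamase gene driven by its own promoter. The feature table shows no mammalian selection marker, so as recorded the plasmid is suited to transient transfection or to co-selection strategies rather than direct drug selection.

The payload is mouse Six1 (sine oculis homeobox homolog 1), a homeodomain transcription factor involved in development of muscle, kidney and inner ear, cloned between EcoRI and AgeI sites and fused at its C terminus to a 3x myc epitope tag according to the catalogue entry. The tag is not separately annotated in the feature table, but the stretch between the end of the Six1 coding sequence and the downstream SV40-derived region leaves room for it. Six1-myc is transcribed from the TRE3GS promoter and terminated by an SV40 polyadenylation signal. In the opposite orientation, the human PGK promoter constitutively drives Tet-On 3G, a modified rtTA that binds the tet operators of TRE3GS only in the presence of doxycycline, with its own SV40 poly(A) signal. A synthetic poly(A) signal and an α2-globin transcriptional pause site sit upstream of TRE3GS, insulating it from read-through transcription and helping keep uninduced expression low.

The construct is intended for doxycycline-inducible expression of myc-tagged Six1 in mammalian cells, and the associated work concerns modelling nuclear protein transport along skeletal muscle cells, where the tag would allow detection of the induced protein.
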