Features (pLannotate 1.2.2; 13 found; start..end, strand, type, name):
    272..1123    +  CDS            Six1 (sequence partly withheld): SIX1_MOUSE - Experimental evidence at protein level: Swiss-Prot protein existence level 1. Transcription factor that is involved in the regulation of cell proliferation, apoptosis and embryonic development (PubMed:12215533, PubMed:12668636, PubMed:12834866, PubMed:14628042, PubMed:14695375). Plays an important role in the development of several organs, including kidney, muscle and inner ear (PubMed:12668636, PubMed:12783782, PubMed:12834866, PubMed:14628042, PubMed:14695375). Depending on context, functions as transcriptional repressor or activator (PubMed:14628042). Lacks an activation domain
   1254..1337    +  CDS            large T antigen (fragment): large T antigen from SV40 (simian virus 40)
   1360..1441    +  polyA_signal   SV40 poly(A) signal: SV40 polyadenylation signal
   1474..1578    +  promoter       AmpR promoter: bla
   1579..2439    +  CDS            AmpR: β-lactamase; bla; confers resistance to ampicillin, carbenicillin, and related antibiotics
   2610..3198    +  rep_origin     ori: high-copy-number ColE1/pMB1/pBR322/pUC origin of replication
   3380..3461    -  polyA_signal   SV40 poly(A) signal: SV40 polyadenylation signal
   3484..3567    -  CDS            large T antigen (fragment): large T antigen from SV40 (simian virus 40)
   3578..4324    -  CDS            Tet-On® 3G: modified rtTA protein that binds tightly to promoters containing the tet operator in the presence of doxycycline
   4343..4853    -  promoter       hPGK promoter: human phosphoglycerate kinase 1 promoter
   4873..4921    +  polyA_signal   poly(A) signal: synthetic polyadenylation signal
   4935..5026    +  misc_feature   pause site: RNA polymerase II transcriptional pause signal from the human α2 globin gene
   5030..256     +  promoter       TRE3GS promoter (across the origin): 3rd-generation Tet-responsive promoter that can be activated by binding of Tet-On® 3G, modified to eliminate binding sites for endogenous mammalian transcription factors
>Addgene plasmid #138530 | pTetOne-Six1-myc | addgene full sequence | sequence record 274396 | Addgene NGS Result
TTACTCCCTATCAGTGATAGAGAACGTATGACCAGTTTACTCCCTATCAGTGATAGAGAACGTATCTACA
GTTTACTCCCTATCAGTGATAGAGAACGTATATCCAGTTTACTCCCTATCAGTGATAGAGAACGTATAAG
CTTTGCTTATGTAAACCAGGGCGCCTATAAAAGAGTGCTGATTTTTTGAGTAAACTTCAATTCCACAACA
CTTTTGTCTTATACCAACTTTCCGTACCACTTCCTACCCTCGTAAAGAATTCGCCGCCACCATGTCGATG
CTGCCGTCGTTTGGTTTTACGCAAGAGCAAGTGGCGTGCGTGTGCGAAGTTCTGCAGCAAGGAGGGAACC
TGGAACGCCTGGGCAGGTTCTTGTGGTCGTTGCCCGCCTGCGATCACCTGCACAAGAACGAGAGCGTGCT
CAAGGCCAAGGCGGTGGTCGCCTTCCACCGCGGCAACTTCCGCGAGCTCTACAAGATACTGGAGAGCCAC
CAGTTCTCGCCTCACAATCACCCCAAACTGCAGCAGCTGTGGCTGAAAGCGCACTACGTGGAGGCCGAGA
AACTTCGCGGCCGACCCCTGGGTGCCGTGGGCAAATATCGGGTGCGCCGAAAATTCCCGTTGCCGCGGAC
CATCTGGGACGGCGAGGAGACCAGCTACTGC
[150 nt withheld, positions 662-811]
GCCGCCGAGGCCAAGGAAAGGGAGAACACCGAAAACAATAACTCCTCCTCCAACAAGCAGAATCAACTCT
CTCCTCTGGAAGGGGGCAAGCCGCTCATGTCCAGCTCAGAAGAGGAGTTCTCACCCCCCCAAAGTCCAGA
CCAGAACTCGGTCCTTCTGCTCCAGAGCAATATGGGCCACGCCAGGAGCTCAAACTATTCTCTTCCAGGC
CTCACAGCCTCCCAGCCCAGCCACGGTCTGCAAGCCCATCAGCACCAGCTCCAGGACTCTCTGCTGGGCC
CACTCACCTCCAGTTTGGTGGACTTGGGTTCCGAACAAAAACTCATCTCAGAAGAGGATCTGGAACAAAA
ACTCATCTCAGAAGAGGATCTGGAACAAAAACTCATCTCAGAAGAGGATCTGTAGACCGGTGGATCCAGA
TCTCTGCAGCATATGTCTAGAGGATCATAATCAGCCATACCACATTTGTAGAGGTTTTACTTGCTTTAAA
AAACCTCCCACACCTCCCCCTGAACCTGAAACATAAAATGAATGCAATTGTTGTTGTTAACTTGTTTATT
GCAGCTTATAATGGTTACAAATAAAGCAATAGCATCACAAATTTCACAAATAAAGCATTTTTTTCACTGC
CGACGTCAGGTGGCACTTTTCGGGGAAATGTGCGCGGAACCCCTATTTGTTTATTTTTCTAAATACATTC
AAATATGTATCCGCTCATGAGACAATAACCCTGATAAATGCTTCAATAATATTGAAAAAGGAAGAGTATG
AGTATTCAACATTTCCGTGTCGCCCTTATTCCCTTTTTTGCGGCATTTTGCCTTCCTGTTTTTGCTCACC
CAGAAACGCTGGTGAAAGTAAAAGATGCTGAAGATCAGTTGGGTGCACGAGTGGGTTACATCGAACTGGA
TCTCAACAGCGGTAAGATCCTTGAGAGTTTTCGCCCCGAAGAACGTTTTCCAATGATGAGCACTTTTAAA
GTTCTGCTATGTGGCGCGGTATTATCCCGTGTTGACGCCGGGCAAGAGCAACTCGGTCGCCGCATACACT
ATTCTCAGAATGACTTGGTTGAGTACTCACCAGTCACAGAAAAGCATCTTACGGATGGCATGACAGTAAG
AGAATTATGCAGTGCTGCCATAACCATGAGTGATAACACTGCGGCCAACTTACTTCTGACAACGATCGGA
GGACCGAAGGAGCTAACCGCTTTTTTGCACAACATGGGGGATCATGTAACTCGCCTTGATCGTTGGGAAC
CGGAGCTGAATGAAGCCATACCAAACGACGAGCGTGACACCACGATGCCTGTAGCAATGGCAACAACGTT
GCGCAAACTATTAACTGGCGAACTACTTACTCTAGCTTCCCGGCAACAATTAATAGACTGGATGGAGGCG
GATAAAGTTGCAGGACCACTTCTGCGCTCGGCCCTTCCGGCTGGCTGGTTTATTGCTGATAAATCTGGAG
CCGGTGAGCGTGGGTCTCGCGGTATCATTGCAGCACTGGGGCCAGATGGTAAGCCCTCCCGTATCGTAGT
TATCTACACGACGGGGAGTCAGGCAACTATGGATGAACGAAATAGACAGATCGCTGAGATAGGTGCCTCA
CTGATTAAGCATTGGTAACTGTCAGACCAAGTTTACTCATATATACTTTAGATTGATTTAAAACTTCATT
TTTAATTTAAAAGGATCTAGGTGAAGATCCTTTTTGATAATCTCATGACCAAAATCCCTTAACGTGAGTT
TTCGTTCCACTGAGCGTCAGACCCCGTAGAAAAGATCAAAGGATCTTCTTGAGATCCTTTTTTTCTGCGC
GTAATCTGCTGCTTGCAAACAAAAAAACCACCGCTACCAGCGGTGGTTTGTTTGCCGGATCAAGAGCTAC
CAACTCTTTTTCCGAAGGTAACTGGCTTCAGCAGAGCGCAGATACCAAATACTGTTCTTCTAGTGTAGCC
GTAGTTAGGCCACCACTTCAAGAACTCTGTAGCACCGCCTACATACCTCGCTCTGCTAATCCTGTTACCA
GTGGCTGCTGCCAGTGGCGATAAGTCGTGTCTTACCGGGTTGGACTCAAGACGATAGTTACCGGATAAGG
CGCAGCGGTCGGGCTGAACGGGGGGTTCGTGCACACAGCCCAGCTTGGAGCGAACGACCTACACCGAACT
GAGATACCTACAGCGTGAGCTATGAGAAAGCGCCACGCTTCCCGAAGGGAGAAAGGCGGACAGGTATCCG
GTAAGCGGCAGGGTCGGAACAGGAGAGCGCACGAGGGAGCTTCCAGGGGGAAACGCCTGGTATCTTTATA
GTCCTGTCGGGTTTCGCCACCTCTGACTTGAGCGTCGATTTTTGTGATGCTCGTCAGGGGGGCGGAGCCT
ATGGAAAAACGCCAGCAACGCGGCCTTTTTACGGTTCCTGGCCTTTTGCTGGCCTTTTGCTCACATGTTC
TTTCCTGCGTTATCCCCTGATTCTGTGGATAACCGTATTACCGCCTTTGAGTGAGCTGATACCGCTCGCC
GCAGCCGAACGACCGAGCGCAGCGAGTCAGTGAGCGAGGAAGCTCGGGGCAGTGAAAAAAATGCTTTATT
TGTGAAATTTGTGATGCTATTGCTTTATTTGTAACCATTATAAGCTGCAATAAACAAGTTAACAACAACA
ATTGCATTCATTTTATGTTTCAGGTTCAGGGGGAGGTGTGGGAGGTTTTTTAAAGCAAGTAAAACCTCTA
CAAATGTGGTATGGCTGATTATGATCCTCTGGAGATTTACCCGGGGAGCATGTCAAGGTCAAAATCGTCA
AGAGCGTCAGCAGGCAGCATATCAAGGTCAAAGTCGTCAAGGGCATCGGCTGGGAGCATGTCTAAGTCAA
AATCGTCAAGGGCGTCGGTCGGCCCGCCGCTTTCGCACTTTAGCTGTTTCTCCAGGCCACATATGATTAG
TTCCAGGCCGAAAAGGAAGGCAGGTTCGGCTCCCTGCCGGTCGAACAGCTCAATTGCTTGTTTCAGAAGT
GGGGGCATAGAATCGGTGGTAGGTGTCTCTCTTTCCTCTTTTGCTACTTGATGCTCCTGTTCCTCCAATA
CGCAGCCCAGTGTAAAGTGGCCCACGGCGGACAGAGCGTACAGTGCGTTCTCCAGGGAGAAGCCTTGCTG
ACACAGGAACGCGAGCTGATTTTCCAGGGTTTCGTACTGTTTCTCTGTTGGGCGGGTGCCGAGATGCACT
TTAGCCCCGTCGCGATGTGAGAGGAGAGCACAGCGGTATGACTTGGCGTTGTTCCGCAGAAAGTCTTGCC
ATGACTCGCCTTCCAGGGGGCAGGAGTGGGTATGATGCCTGTCCAGCATCTCGATTGGCAGGGCATCGAG
CAGGGCCCGCTTGTTCTTCACGTGCCAGTACAGGGTAGGCTGCTCAACTCCCAGCTTTTGAGCGAGTTTC
CTTGTCGTCAGGCCTTCGATACCGACTCCATTGAGTAATTCCAGAGCAGAGTTTATGACTTTGCTCTTGT
CCAGTCTAGACATGGTAATTCGATGATCCCCCTGGGGAGAGAGGTCGGTGATTCGGTCAACGAGGGAGCC
GACTGCCGACGTGCGCTCCGGAGGCTTGCAGAATGCGGAACACCGCGCGGGCAGGAACAGGGCCCACACT
ACCGCCCCACACCCCGCCTCCCGCACCGCCCCTTCCCGGCCGCTGCTCTCGGCGCGCCCTGCTGAGCAGC
CGCTATTGGCCACAGCCCATCGCGGTCGGCGCGCTGCCATTGCTCCCTGGCGCTGTCCGTCTGCGAGGGT
ACTAGTGAGACGTGCGGCTTCCGTTTGTCACGTCCGGCACGCCGCGAACCGCAAGGAACCTTCCCGACTT
AGGGGCGGAGCAGGAAGCGTCGCCGGGGGGCCCACAAGGGTAGCGGCGAAGATCCGGGTGACGCTGCGAA
CGGACGTGAAGAATGTGCGAGACCCAGGGTCGGCGCCGCTGCGTTTCCCGGAACCACGCCCAGAGCAGCC
GCGTCCCTGCGCAAACCCAGGGCTGCCTTGGAAAAGGCGCAACCCCAACCCCGTGGAATTATCACCTCGA
GAATAAAATATCTTTATTTTCATTACATCTGTGTGTTGGTTTTTTGTGTGAATCGATAGTACTAACATAC
GCTCTCCATCAAAACAAAACGAAACAAAACAAACTAGCAAAATAGGCTGTCCCCAGTGCAAGTGCAGGTG
CCAGAACATTTCTCTCTCGAGTTTACTCCCTATCAGTGATAGAGAACGTATGAAGAGTTTACTCCCTATC
AGTGATAGAGAACGTATGCAGACTTTACTCCCTATCAGTGATAGAGAACGTATAAGGAGT
